Addgene plasmid #186806: His-Tev-Nedd4L
Purpose: Codon-optimized bacterial expression plasmid. Expresses ubiquitin ligating enzyme His-Tev-Nedd4L.
Depositing lab: Lalit Deshmukh. Depositing organization: University of California, San Diego (UCSD). Publication: Avidity-Based Method for the Efficient Generation of Monoubiquitinated Recombinant Proteins. Nelson SL, Li Y, Chen Y, Deshmukh L. J Am Chem Soc. 2023 Apr 3. doi: 10.1021/jacs.3c01943. PubMed 37010382.
Backbone
  Vector backbone: pET-11a
  Backbone size w/o insert (bp): 5631
  Total vector size (bp): 8611
  Vector type: Bacterial Expression
Growth in bacteria
  Bacterial resistance: Ampicillin, 100 μg/mL
  Growth temperature: 37°C
  Growth strain: DH5alpha
  Copy number: Low Copy
Gene/Insert
  Gene/Insert name: His-Tev-Nedd4L (alt names: NEDD4-2; neural precursor cell expressed, developmentally down-regulated 4-like)
  Species: H. sapiens (human)
  Insert size (bp): 2979
  Entrez Gene: NEDD4L (a.k.a. NEDD4-2, NEDD4.2, PVNH7, RSP5, hNEDD4-2)
  Tag / fusion protein: His6-Tev (N terminal on insert)
  Cloning method: Restriction Enzyme; 5′ cloning site NdeI (unknown if destroyed); 3′ cloning site BamHI (unknown if destroyed)
  Sequencing primers: 5′ T7; 3′ T7 Terminator
Terms and licenses: Academic/Nonprofit Terms; Industry Terms: Not Available to Industry
Depositor comments: Nedd4L UniProt ID: Q96PU5
How to cite: His-Tev-Nedd4L was a gift from Lalit Deshmukh (Addgene plasmid # 186806 ; http://n2t.net/addgene:186806 ; RRID:Addgene_186806)
