[The description below was written by a language model from this plasmid's Addgene catalogue record and pLannotate feature annotations shown in this document.]
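Description:
His-Tev-Nedd4L is a bacterial expression plasmid built on the pET-11a backbone for producing the human HECT-type E3 ubiquitin ligase NEDD4L (also called NEDD4-2) in E. coli. The codon-optimized open reading frame, about 3 kb, was cloned between the NdeI and BamHI sites and carries an N-terminal His6 tag followed by a TEV protease recognition site. The protein can therefore be captured by metal-affinity chromatography and the tag then cleaved off. The total size is about 8.6 kb.

Expression follows the standard pET arrangement. A T7 promoter with an adjacent lac operator drives transcription, a phage T7 gene 10 ribosome binding site directs translation, and a T7 terminator closes the cassette. The plasmid also carries lacI under its own promoter, so the lac repressor holds the promoter off until IPTG is added. Expression requires a host that supplies T7 RNA polymerase. The short "capTEV" and "SET1" fragments in the automated annotation most likely correspond to the His tag region and residual gene 10-derived vector sequence downstream of the insert rather than additional functional fusions. The scattered tetracycline-resistance fragments and tet promoter are non-functional remnants of the pBR322 ancestry.

The plasmid is selected with ampicillin through the β-lactamase gene. It replicates from a pBR322-type ColE1 origin accompanied by bom and rop, consistent with its catalogued low copy number. According to the record, the purified ligase supplies the ubiquitin-ligating activity for in vitro reactions, in the context of an avidity-based method for generating monoubiquitinated recombinant proteins.
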