Features (pLannotate 1.2.2; 21 found; start..end, strand, type, name):
    322..946     -  CDS            TcR (fragment): tetracycline efflux protein; tet; confers resistance to tetracycline
    961..982     -  protein_bind   CAP binding site: CAP binding activates transcription in the presence of cAMP. E. coli catabolite activator protein
    995..2077    -  CDS            lacI: lac repressor; lacI; The lac repressor binds to the lac operator to inhibit transcription in E. coli. This inhibition can be relieved by adding lactose or isopropyl-β-D-thiogalactopyranoside (IPTG).
   2078..2155    -  promoter       lacI promoter: lacI
   2163..2442    -  CDS            TcR (fragment): tetracycline efflux protein; tet; confers resistance to tetracycline
   2464..2482    +  promoter       T7 promoter: promoter for bacteriophage T7 RNA polymerase
   2483..2507    +  protein_bind   lac operator: The lac repressor binds to the lac operator to inhibit transcription in E. coli. This inhibition can be relieved by adding lactose or isopropyl-β-D-thiogalactopyranoside (IPTG). lac repressor encoded by lacI
   2522..2544    +  RBS            RBS: efficient ribosome binding site from bacteriophage T7 gene 10 (Olins and Rangwala, 1989)
   2553..2572    +  CDS            capTEV™ (fragment): composite tag for in vivo biotinylation, TEV protease cleavage, and 6xHis tagging
   2573..2589    +  CDS            TEV site (fragment): tobacco etch virus (TEV) protease recognition and cleavage site
   2594..5518    +  CDS            NEDD4L: NED4L_HUMAN - Also known as KIAA0439, NEDL3. Experimental evidence at protein level: Swiss-Prot protein existence level 1. E3 ubiquitin-protein ligase which accepts ubiquitin from an E2 ubiquitin-conjugating enzyme in the form of a thioester and then directly transfers the ubiquitin to targeted substrates. Inhibits TGF- beta signaling by triggering SMAD2 and TGFBR1 ubiquitination and proteasome-dependent degradation. Promotes ubiquitination and internalization of various plasma membrane channels such as ENaC, SCN2A/Nav1.2, SCN3A/Nav1.3, SCN5A/Nav1.5, SCN9A/Nav1.7, SCN10A/Nav1.8, KCNA3/Kv1.3, K
   5529..5578    +  CDS            SET1 (fragment): solubility-enhancement tag derived from T7 phage gene 10B
   5586..5633    +  terminator     T7 terminator: transcription terminator for bacteriophage T7 RNA polymerase
   5656..5760    -  CDS            TcR (fragment): tetracycline efflux protein; tet; confers resistance to tetracycline
   5808..5836    -  promoter       tet promoter: E. coli promoter for tetracycline efflux protein gene
   5949..6053    +  promoter       AmpR promoter: bla
   6054..6914    +  CDS            AmpR: β-lactamase; bla; confers resistance to ampicillin, carbenicillin, and related antibiotics
   7085..7673    +  rep_origin     ori: high-copy-number ColE1/pMB1/pBR322/pUC origin of replication
   7859..7998    -  misc_feature   bom: basis of mobility region from pBR322
   8100..8291    -  CDS            rop: Rop protein, which maintains plasmids at low copy number; rop
   8308..80      +  CDS            YPB1_ECOLX (across the origin): Protein predicted: Swiss-Prot protein existence level 4. From Escherichia coli.
>Addgene plasmid #186806 | His-Tev-Nedd4L | addgene full sequence | sequence record 372586 | Addgene NGS Result
TTCATGTTGTTGCTCAGGTCGCAGACGTTTTGCAGCAGCAGTCGCTTCACGTTCGCTCGCGTATCGGTGA
TTCATTCTGCTAACCAGTAAGGCAACCCCGCCAGCCTAGCCGGGTCCTCAACGACAGGAGCACGATCATG
CGCACCCGTGGCCAGGACCCAACGCTGCCCGAGATGCGCCGCGTGCGGCTGCTGGAGATGGCGGACGCGA
TGGATATGTTCTGCCAAGGGTTGGTTTGCGCATTCACAGTTCTCCGCAAGAATTGATTGGCTCCAATTCT
TGGAGTGGTGAATCCGTTAGCGAGGTGCCGCCGGCTTCCATTCAGGTCGAGGTGGCCCGGCTCCATGCAC
CGCGACGCAACGCGGGGAGGCAGACAAGGTATAGGGCGGCGCCTACAATCCATGCCAACCCGTTCCATGT
GCTCGCCGAGGCGGCATAAATCGCCGTGACGATCAGCGGTCCAATGATCGAAGTTAGGCTGGTAAGAGCC
GCGAGCGATCCTTGAAGCTGTCCCTGATGGTCGTCATCTACCTGCCTGGACAGCATGGCCTGCAACGCGG
GCATCCCGATGCCGCCGGAAGCGAGAAGAATCATAATGGGGAAGGCCATCCAGCCTCGCGTCGCGAACGC
CAGCAAGACGTAGCCCAGCGCGTCGGCCGCCATGCCGGCGATAATGGCCTGCTTCTCGCCGAAACGTTTG
GTGGCGGGACCAGTGACGAAGGCTTGAGCGAGGGCGTGCAAGATTCCGAATACCGCAAGCGACAGGCCGA
TCATCGTCGCGCTCCAGCGAAAGCGGTCCTCGCCGAAAATGACCCAGAGCGCTGCCGGCACCTGTCCTAC
GAGTTGCATGATAAAGAAGACAGTCATAAGTGCGGCGACGATAGTCATGCCCCGCGCCCACCGGAAGGAG
CTGACTGGGTTGAAGGCTCTCAAGGGCATCGGTCGAGATCCCGGTGCCTAATGAGTGAGCTAACTTACAT
TAATTGCGTTGCGCTCACTGCCCGCTTTCCAGTCGGGAAACCTGTCGTGCCAGCTGCATTAATGAATCGG
CCAACGCGCGGGGAGAGGCGGTTTGCGTATTGGGCGCCAGGGTGGTTTTTCTTTTCACCAGTGAGACGGG
CAACAGCTGATTGCCCTTCACCGCCTGGCCCTGAGAGAGTTGCAGCAAGCGGTCCACGCTGGTTTGCCCC
AGCAGGCGAAAATCCTGTTTGATGGTGGTTAACGGCGGGATATAACATGAGCTGTCTTCGGTATCGTCGT
ATCCCACTACCGAGATATCCGCACCAACGCGCAGCCCGGACTCGGTAATGGCGCGCATTGCGCCCAGCGC
CATCTGATCGTTGGCAACCAGCATCGCAGTGGGAACGATGCCCTCATTCAGCATTTGCATGGTTTGTTGA
AAACCGGACATGGCACTCCAGTCGCCTTCCCGTTCCGCTATCGGCTGAATTTGATTGCGAGTGAGATATT
TATGCCAGCCAGCCAGACGCAGACGCGCCGAGACAGAACTTAATGGGCCCGCTAACAGCGCGATTTGCTG
GTGACCCAATGCGACCAGATGCTCCACGCCCAGTCGCGTACCGTCTTCATGGGAGAAAATAATACTGTTG
ATGGGTGTCTGGTCAGAGACATCAAGAAATAACGCCGGAACATTAGTGCAGGCAGCTTCCACAGCAATGG
CATCCTGGTCATCCAGCGGATAGTTAATGATCAGCCCACTGACGCGTTGCGCGAGAAGATTGTGCACCGC
CGCTTTACAGGCTTCGACGCCGCTTCGTTCTACCATCGACACCACCACGCTGGCACCCAGTTGATCGGCG
CGAGATTTAATCGCCGCGACAATTTGCGACGGCGCGTGCAGGGCCAGACTGGAGGTGGCAACGCCAATCA
GCAACGACTGTTTGCCCGCCAGTTGTTGTGCCACGCGGTTGGGAATGTAATTCAGCTCCGCCATCGCCGC
TTCCACTTTTTCCCGCGTTTTCGCAGAAACGTGGCTGGCCTGGTTCACCACGCGGGAAACGGTCTGATAA
GAGACACCGGCATACTCTGCGACATCGTATAACGTTACTGGTTTCACATTCACCACCCTGAATTGACTCT
CTTCCGGGCGCTATCATGCCATACCGCGAAAGGTTTTGCGCCATTCGATGGTGTCCGGGATCTCGACGCT
CTCCCTTATGCGACTCCTGCATTAGGAAGCAGCCCAGTAGTAGGTTGAGGCCGTTGAGCACCGCCGCCGC
AAGGAATGGTGCATGCAAGGAGATGGCGCCCAACAGTCCCCCGGCCACGGGGCCTGCCACCATACCCACG
CCGAAACAAGCGCTCATGAGCCCGAAGTGGCGAGCCCGATCTTCCCCATCGGTGATGTCGGCGATATAGG
CGCCAGCAACCGCACCTGTGGCGCCGGTGATGCCGGCCACGATGCGTCCGGCGTAGAGGATCGAGATCTC
GATCCCGCGAAATTAATACGACTCACTATAGGGGAATTGTGAGCGGATAACAATTCCCCTCTAGAAATAA
TTTTGTTTAACTTTAAGAAGGAGATATACATATGCATCATCATCATCATCATGAAAACCTGTATTTTCAA
GGCATGGCGACCGGCTTAGGCGAACCCGTGTATGGCCTGAGCGAAGATGAAGGCGAAAGCCGCATTCTGC
GCGTGAAAGTGGTGAGCGGCATTGATCTGGCGAAAAAAGATATTTTTGGCGCGAGCGATCCGTATGTGAA
ACTGAGCCTGTATGTGGCGGATGAGAATCGCGAACTGGCGCTGGTGCAGACCAAAACCATTAAAAAAACC
CTCAATCCGAAATGGAACGAAGAATTTTATTTTCGCGTGAACCCGAGCAACCATCGCCTGCTGTTTGAAG
TGTTTGACGAAAACAGATTGACCCGCGATGATTTTCTGGGCCAAGTGGATGTGCCGCTGAGCCATCTGCC
GACCGAAGATCCGACCATGGAACGCCCGTATACCTTTAAAGATTTTCTGCTGCGCCCGAGGAGCCATAAG
AGCCGCGTGAAAGGCTTTCTGCGCCTGAAAATGGCGTATATGCCGAAAAACGGCGGCCAAGATGAAGAGA
ACTCGGATCAGCGCGATGATATGGAACATGGCTGGGAAGTGGTGGATAGCAACGATAGCGCGAGTCAGCA
TCAAGAAGAACTGCCTCCGCCGCCCCTGCCTCCTGGCTGGGAGGAGAAAGTGGATAACCTGGGACGCACG
TATTATGTTAACCATAACAACCGCACCACCCAATGGCATCGCCCGAGCCTGATGGATGTGAGCAGCGAAA
GCGATAACAACATTCGTCAGATTAACCAAGAAGCGGCGCATCGCCGCTTTCGCAGCCGCCGCCATATTAG
CGAAGATCTGGAACCGGAACCGAGCGAAGGCGGCGATGTGCCGGAACCGTGGGAAACCATTAGCGAAGAA
GTGAATATTGCCGGCGATTCTCTGGGGTTAGCGCTTCCCCCACCCCCCGCTTCACCGGGCAGCCGCACGA
GCCCGCAAGAACTGAGCGAAGAACTGAGCCGCCGCCTGCAGATTACCCCGGATAGCAACGGCGAACAGTT
TAGCAGCCTGATTCAGCGCGAACCGAGCAGCCGCCTGCGCAGCTGTAGCGTAACCGATGCTGTTGCAGAG
CAAGGACATTTACCTCCGCCGTCGGCGCCGGCGGGTCGGGCGAGAAGCAGTACCGTGACCGGCGGCGAAG
AACCGACCCCGAGCGTGGCGTATGTGCATACCACCCCGGGCCTGCCGAGCGGTTGGGAAGAGCGCAAAGA
TGCGAAAGGCCGCACCTACTATGTGAACCATAACAATCGCACAACCACTTGGACCCGCCCGATTATGCAG
CTGGCGGAAGATGGCGCGAGCGGCAGCGCGACCAACAGCAACAACCATCTGATTGAACCGCAGATACGCC
GCCCGCGCTCGTTGAGCTCGCCGACCGTGACCCTGAGCGCGCCGCTGGAAGGCGCGAAAGATAGCCCGGT
GCGCCGCGCGGTGAAAGATACCCTGAGCAACCCGCAGAGCCCGCAGCCGAGCCCGTATAACAGCCCGAAA
CCGCAGCATAAAGTGACGCAGAGCTTTTTACCGCCGGGCTGGGAGATGAGAATTGCGCCGAACGGCCGCC
CGTTTTTTATTGATCACAACACCAAAACAACCACCTGGGAAGATCCGCGCTTGAAATTTCCGGTGCACAT
GCGCAGCAAAACGAGCCTGAACCCGAACGATCTGGGCCCGCTTCCGCCGGGCTGGGAAGAGCGCATTCAT
CTGGATGGCCGCACCTTTTATATAGACCATAATTCAAAGATTACGCAGTGGGAAGATCCGCGATTACAAA
ACCCGGCGATTACCGGCCCGGCGGTGCCGTATAGCCGCGAATTTAAACAGAAATATGATTATTTTCGCAA
AAAACTGAAAAAACCGGCGGATATTCCGAACCGCTTTGAAATGAAACTGCATCGCAACAACATTTTTGAA
GAAAGCTATCGCCGCATTATGAGCGTGAAACGCCCGGATGTGCTGAAAGCGCGCCTGTGGATTGAATTTG
AAAGCGAAAAAGGCCTGGATTATGGCGGCGTGGCGCGCGAATGGTTTTTTCTGCTGAGCAAAGAAATGTT
TAACCCGTATTATGGCCTGTTTGAATATAGCGCGACCGATAACTATACCCTGCAGATTAACCCGAACAGC
GGCCTGTGCAACGAAGATCATCTGAGCTATTTTACCTTTATTGGCCGCGTGGCGGGCCTGGCGGTGTTTC
ATGGCAAACTGCTGGATGGCTTTTTTATTCGCCCGTTTTATAAAATGATGCTGGGCAAACAGATTACCCT
GAACGATATGGAAAGCGTGGATAGCGAATATTATAACAGCCTGAAATGGATTCTGGAAAACGATCCGACC
GAACTGGATCTGATGTTTTGCATTGATGAGGAAAACTTTGGTCAGACCTATCAAGTGGATCTGAAACCGA
ACGGCAGCGAAATTATGGTGACCAACGAAAACAAACGCGAATATATTGATCTGGTGATTCAATGGCGCTT
TGTGAACCGCGTGCAGAAACAGATGAACGCGTTTCTGGAAGGCTTTACCGAACTGCTGCCGATTGATCTG
ATTAAAATTTTTGATGAAAACGAGCTGGAACTGCTGATGTGCGGCCTGGGCGATGTGGATGTGAACGATT
GGCGTCAGCATAGCATTTATAAAAACGGCTATTGCCCGAACCATCCGGTGATTCAGTGGTTTTGGAAAGC
GGTGCTGCTGATGGATGCGGAAAAACGCATTCGCCTGCTGCAGTTTGTGACCGGCACGAGCCGCGTGCCG
ATGAACGGCTTTGCGGAACTGTATGGCAGCAACGGCCCGCAGCTGTTTACCATTGAACAGTGGGGCAGCC
CGGAAAAACTGCCTCGTGCGCACACCTGCTTTAACCGCCTGGATCTGCCGCCGTATGAAACCTTTGAAGA
TCTGCGCGAAAAACTGCTGATGGCGGTGGAAAACGCGCAAGGCTTTGAAGGCGTGGATTAAGGATCCGGC
TGCTAACAAAGCCCGAAAGGAAGCTGAGTTGGCTGCTGCCACCGCTGAGCAATAACTAGCATAACCCCTT
GGGGCCTCTAAACGGGTCTTGAGGGGTTTTTTGCTGAAAGGAGGAACTATATCCGGATATCCCGCAAGAG
GCCCGGCAGTACCGGCATAACCAAGCCTATGCCTACAGCATCCAGGGTGACGGTGCCGAGGATGACGATG
AGCGCATTGTTAGATTTCATACACGGTGCCTGACTGCGTTAGCAATTTAACTGTGATAAACTACCGCATT
AAAGCTTATCGATGATAAGCTGTCAAACATGAGAATTCTTGAAGACGAAAGGGCCTCGTGATACGCCTAT
TTTTATAGGTTAATGTCATGATAATAATGGTTTCTTAGACGTCAGGTGGCACTTTTCGGGGAAATGTGCG
CGGAACCCCTATTTGTTTATTTTTCTAAATACATTCAAATATGTATCCGCTCATGAGACAATAACCCTGA
TAAATGCTTCAATAATATTGAAAAAGGAAGAGTATGAGTATTCAACATTTCCGTGTCGCCCTTATTCCCT
TTTTTGCGGCATTTTGCCTTCCTGTTTTTGCTCACCCAGAAACGCTGGTGAAAGTAAAAGATGCTGAAGA
TCAGTTGGGTGCACGAGTGGGTTACATCGAACTGGATCTCAACAGCGGTAAGATCCTTGAGAGTTTTCGC
CCCGAAGAACGTTTTCCAATGATGAGCACTTTTAAAGTTCTGCTATGTGGCGCGGTATTATCCCGTGTTG
ACGCCGGGCAAGAGCAACTCGGTCGCCGCATACACTATTCTCAGAATGACTTGGTTGAGTACTCACCAGT
CACAGAAAAGCATCTTACGGATGGCATGACAGTAAGAGAATTATGCAGTGCTGCCATAACCATGAGTGAT
AACACTGCGGCCAACTTACTTCTGACAACGATCGGAGGACCGAAGGAGCTAACCGCTTTTTTGCACAACA
TGGGGGATCATGTAACTCGCCTTGATCGTTGGGAACCGGAGCTGAATGAAGCCATACCAAACGACGAGCG
TGACACCACGATGCCTGCAGCAATGGCAACAACGTTGCGCAAACTATTAACTGGCGAACTACTTACTCTA
GCTTCCCGGCAACAATTAATAGACTGGATGGAGGCGGATAAAGTTGCAGGACCACTTCTGCGCTCGGCCC
TTCCGGCTGGCTGGTTTATTGCTGATAAATCTGGAGCCGGTGAGCGTGGGTCTCGCGGTATCATTGCAGC
ACTGGGGCCAGATGGTAAGCCCTCCCGTATCGTAGTTATCTACACGACGGGGAGTCAGGCAACTATGGAT
GAACGAAATAGACAGATCGCTGAGATAGGTGCCTCACTGATTAAGCATTGGTAACTGTCAGACCAAGTTT
ACTCATATATACTTTAGATTGATTTAAAACTTCATTTTTAATTTAAAAGGATCTAGGTGAAGATCCTTTT
TGATAATCTCATGACCAAAATCCCTTAACGTGAGTTTTCGTTCCACTGAGCGTCAGACCCCGTAGAAAAG
ATCAAAGGATCTTCTTGAGATCCTTTTTTTCTGCGCGTAATCTGCTGCTTGCAAACAAAAAAACCACCGC
TACCAGCGGTGGTTTGTTTGCCGGATCAAGAGCTACCAACTCTTTTTCCGAAGGTAACTGGCTTCAGCAG
AGCGCAGATACCAAATACTGTCCTTCTAGTGTAGCCGTAGTTAGGCCACCACTTCAAGAACTCTGTAGCA
CCGCCTACATACCTCGCTCTGCTAATCCTGTTACCAGTGGCTGCTGCCAGTGGCGATAAGTCGTGTCTTA
CCGGGTTGGACTCAAGACGATAGTTACCGGATAAGGCGCAGCGGTCGGGCTGAACGGGGGGTTCGTGCAC
ACAGCCCAGCTTGGAGCGAACGACCTACACCGAACTGAGATACCTACAGCGTGAGCTATGAGAAAGCGCC
ACGCTTCCCGAAGGGAGAAAGGCGGACAGGTATCCGGTAAGCGGCAGGGTCGGAACAGGAGAGCGCACGA
GGGAGCTTCCAGGGGGAAACGCCTGGTATCTTTATAGTCCTGTCGGGTTTCGCCACCTCTGACTTGAGCG
TCGATTTTTGTGATGCTCGTCAGGGGGGCGGAGCCTATGGAAAAACGCCAGCAACGCGGCCTTTTTACGG
TTCCTGGCCTTTTGCTGGCCTTTTGCTCACATGTTCTTTCCTGCGTTATCCCCTGATTCTGTGGATAACC
GTATTACCGCCTTTGAGTGAGCTGATACCGCTCGCCGCAGCCGAACGACCGAGCGCAGCGAGTCAGTGAG
CGAGGAAGCGGAAGAGCGCCTGATGCGGTATTTTCTCCTTACGCATCTGTGCGGTATTTCACACCGCAAT
GGTGCACTCTCAGTACAATCTGCTCTGATGCCGCATAGTTAAGCCAGTATACACTCCGCTATCGCTACGT
GACTGGGTCATGGCTGCGCCCCGACACCCGCCAACACCCGCTGACGCGCCCTGACGGGCTTGTCTGCTCC
CGGCATCCGCTTACAGACAAGCTGTGACCGTCTCCGGGAGCTGCATGTGTCAGAGGTTTTCACCGTCATC
ACCGAAACGCGCGAGGCAGCTGCGGTAAAGCTCATCAGCGTGGTCGTGAAGCGATTCACAGATGTCTGCC
TGTTCATCCGCGTCCAGCTCGTTGAGTTTCTCCAGAAGCGTTAATGTCTGGCTTCTGATAAAGCGGGCCA
TGTTAAGGGCGGTTTTTTCCTGTTTGGTCACTGATGCCTCCGTGTAAGGGGGATTTCTGTTCATGGGGGT
AATGATACCGATGAAACGAGAGAGGATGCTCACGATACGGGTTACTGATGATGAACATGCCCGGTTACTG
GAACGTTGTGAGGGTAAACAACTGGCGGTATGGATGCGGCGGGACCAGAGAAAAATCACTCAGGGTCAAT
GCCAGCGCTTCGTTAATACAGATGTAGGTGTTCCACAGGGTAGCCAGCAGCATCCTGCGATGCAGATCCG
GAACATAATGGTGCAGGGCGCTGACTTCCGCGTTTCCAGACTTTACGAAACACGGAAACCGAAGACCA
